>Addgene plasmid #234771 | lentiCRISPRv2-sgCTL | addgene full sequence | sequence record 466837 | Addgene NGS Result
ACCCGCGACGACGTCCCCAGGGCCGTACGCACCCTCGCCGCCGCGTTCGCCGACTACCCCGCCACGCGCC
ACACCGTCGATCCGGACCGCCACATCGAGCGGGTCACCGAGCTGCAAGAACTCTTCCTCACGCGCGTCGG
GCTCGACATCGGCAAGGTGTGGGTCGCGGACGACGGCGCCGCGGTGGCGGTCTGGACCACGCCGGAGAGC
GTCGAAGCGGGGGCGGTGTTCGCCGAGATCGGCCCGCGCATGGCCGAGTTGAGCGGTTCCCGGCTGGCCG
CGCAGCAACAGATGGAAGGCCTCCTGGCGCCGCACCGGCCCAAGGAGCCCGCGTGGTTCCTGGCCACCGT
CGGAGTCTCGCCCGACCACCAGGGCAAGGGTCTGGGCAGCGCCGTCGTGCTCCCCGGAGTGGAGGCGGCC
GAGCGCGCCGGGGTGCCCGCCTTCCTGGAGACCTCCGCGCCCCGCAACCTCCCCTTCTACGAGCGGCTCG
GCTTCACCGTCACCGCCGACGTCGAGGTGCCCGAAGGACCGCGCACCTGGTGCATGACCCGCAAGCCCGG
TGCCTGAACGCGTTAAGTCGACAATCAACCTCTGGATTACAAAATTTGTGAAAGATTGACTGGTATTCTT
AACTATGTTGCTCCTTTTACGCTATGTGGATACGCTGCTTTAATGCCTTTGTATCATGCTATTGCTTCCC
GTATGGCTTTCATTTTCTCCTCCTTGTATAAATCCTGGTTGCTGTCTCTTTATGAGGAGTTGTGGCCCGT
TGTCAGGCAACGTGGCGTGGTGTGCACTGTGTTTGCTGACGCAACCCCCACTGGTTGGGGCATTGCCACC
ACCTGTCAGCTCCTTTCCGGGACTTTCGCTTTCCCCCTCCCTATTGCCACGGCGGAACTCATCGCCGCCT
GCCTTGCCCGCTGCTGGACAGGGGCTCGGCTGTTGGGCACTGACAATTCCGTGGTGTTGTCGGGGAAATC
ATCGTCCTTTCCTTGGCTGCTCGCCTGTGTTGCCACCTGGATTCTGCGCGGGACGTCCTTCTGCTACGTC
CCTTCGGCCCTCAATCCAGCGGACCTTCCTTCCCGCGGCCTGCTGCCGGCTCTGCGGCCTCTTCCGCGTC
TTCGCCTTCGCCCTCAGACGAGTCGGATCTCCCTTTGGGCCGCCTCCCCGCGTCGACTTTAAGACCAATG
ACTTACAAGGCAGCTGTAGATCTTAGCCACTTTTTAAAAGAAAAGGGGGGACTGGAAGGGCTAATTCACT
CCCAACGAAGACAAGATCTGCTTTTTGCTTGTACTGGGTCTCTCTGGTTAGACCAGATCTGAGCCTGGGA
GCTCTCTGGCTAACTAGGGAACCCACTGCTTAAGCCTCAATAAAGCTTGCCTTGAGTGCTTCAAGTAGTG
TGTGCCCGTCTGTTGTGTGACTCTGGTAACTAGAGATCCCTCAGACCCTTTTAGTCAGTGTGGAAAATCT
CTAGCAGGGCCCGTTTAAACCCGCTGATCAGCCTCGACTGTGCCTTCTAGTTGCCAGCCATCTGTTGTTT
GCCCCTCCCCCGTGCCTTCCTTGACCCTGGAAGGTGCCACTCCCACTGTCCTTTCCTAATAAAATGAGGA
AATTGCATCGCATTGTCTGAGTAGGTGTCATTCTATTCTGGGGGGTGGGGTGGGGCAGGACAGCAAGGGG
GAGGATTGGGAAGACAATAGCAGGCATGCTGGGGATGCGGTGGGCTCTATGGCTTCTGAGGCGGAAAGAA
CCAGCTGGGGCTCTAGGGGGTATCCCC
[124 nt withheld, positions 1778-1901]
C
[91 nt withheld, positions 1903-1993]
A
[49 nt withheld, positions 1995-2043]
CCTTTGACGTTGGAGTCCACGTTCTTT
[37 nt withheld, positions 2071-2107]
ACCCTATCTCGGTCTATTCTTTTGATTTATAAGGGATTTTGCCGATTTCGGCCTATTGGTTAAAAAATGA
GCTGATTTAACAAAAATTTAACGCGAATTAATTCTGTGGAATGTGTGTCAGTTAGGGTGTGGAAAGTCCC
CAGGCTCCCCAGCAGGCAGAAGTATGCAAAGCATGCATCTCAATTAGTCAGCAACCAGGTGTGGAAAGTC
CCCAGGCTCCCCAGCAGGCAGAAGTATGCAAAGCATGCATCTCAATTAGTCAGCAACCATAGTCCCGCCC
CTAACTCCGCCCATCCCGCCCCTAACTCCGCCCAGTTCCGCCCATTCTCCGCCCCATGGCTGACTAATTT
TTTTTATTTATGCAGAGGCCGAGGCCGCCTCTGCCTCTGAGCTATTCCAGAAGTAGTGAGGAGGCTTTTT
TGGAGGCCTAGGCTTTTGCAAAAAGCTCCCGGGAGCTTGTATATCCATTTTCGGATCTGATCAGCACGTG
TTGACAATTAATCATCGGCATAGTATATCGGCATAGTATAATACGACAAGGTGAGGAACTAAACCATGGC
CAAGTTGACCAGTGCCGTTCCGGTGCTCACCGCGCGCGACGTCGCCGGAGCGGTCGAGTTCTGGACCGAC
CGGCTCGGGTTCTCCCGGGACTTCGTGGAGGACGACTTCGCCGGTGTGGTCCGGGACGACGTGACCCTGT
TCATCAGCGCGGTCCAGGACCAGGTGGTGCCGGACAACACCCTGGCCTGGGTGTGGGTGCGCGGCCTGGA
CGAGCTGTACGCCGAGTGGTCGGAGGTCGTGTCCACGAACTTCCGGGACGCCTCCGGGCCGGCCATGACC
GAGATCGGCGAGCAGCCGTGGGGGCGGGAGTTCGCCCTGCGCGACCCGGCCGGCAACTGCGTGCACTTCG
TGGCCGAGGAGCAGGACTGACACGTGCTACGAGATTTCGATTCCACCGCCGCCTTCTATGAAAGGTTGGG
CTTCGGAATCGTTTTCCGGGACGCCGGCTGGATGATCCTCCAGCGCGGGGATCTCATGCTGGAGTTCTTC
GCCCACCCCAACTTGTTTATTGCAGCTTATAATGGTTACAAATAAAGCAATAGCATCACAAATTTCACAA
ATAAAGCATTTTTTTCACTGCATTCTAGTTGTGGTTTGTCCAAACTCATCAATGTATCTTATCATGTCTG
TATACCGTCGACCTCTAGCTAGAGCTTGGCGTAATCATGGTCATAGCTGTTTCCTGTGTGAAATTGTTAT
CCGCTCACAATTCCACACAACATACGAGCCGGAAGCATAAAGTGTAAAGCCTGGGGTGCCTAATGAGTGA
GCTAACTCACATTAATTGCGTTGCGCTCACTGCCCGCTTTCCAGTCGGGAAACCTGTCGTGCCAGCTGCA
TTAATGAATCGGCCAACGCGCGGGGAGAGGCGGTTTGCGTATTGGGCGCTCTTCCGCTTCCTCGCTCACT
GACTCGCTGCGCTCGGTCGTTCGGCTGCGGCGAGCGGTATCAGCTCACTCAAAGGCGGTAATACGGTTAT
CCACAGAATCAGGGGATAACGCAGGAAAGAACATGTGAGCAAAAGGCCAGCAAAAGGCCAGGAACCGTAA
AAAGGCCGCGTTGCTGGCGTTTTTCCATAGGCTCCGCCCCCCTGACGAGCATCACAAAAATCGACGCTCA
AGTCAGAGGTGGCGAAACCCGACAGGACTATAAAGATACCAGGCGTTTCCCCCTGGAAGCTCCCTCGTGC
GCTCTCCTGTTCCGACCCTGCCGCTTACCGGATACCTGTCCGCCTTTCTCCCTTCGGGAAGCGTGGCGCT
TTCTCATAGCTCACGCTGTAGGTATCTCAGTTCGGTGTAGGTCGTTCGCTCCAAGCTGGGCTGTGTGCAC
GAACCCCCCGTTCAGCCCGACCGCTGCGCCTTATCCGGTAACTATCGTCTTGAGTCCAACCCGGTAAGAC
ACGACTTATCGCCACTGGCAGCAGCCACTGGTAACAGGATTAGCAGAGCGAGGTATGTAGGCGGTGCTAC
AGAGTTCTTGAAGTGGTGGCCTAACTACGGCTACACTAGAAGAACAGTATTTGGTATCTGCGCTCTGCTG
AAGCCAGTTACCTTCGGAAAAAGAGTTGGTAGCTCTTGATCCGGCAAACAAACCACCGCTGGTAGCGGTG
GTTTTTTTGTTTGCAAGCAGCAGATTACGCGCAGAAAAAAAGGATCTCAAGAAGATCCTTTGATCTTTTC
TACGGGGTCTGACGCTCAGTGGAACGAAAACTCACGTTAAGGGATTTTGGTCATGAGATTATCAAAAAGG
ATCTTCACCTAGATCCTTTTAAATTAAAAATGAAGTTTTAAATCAATCTAAAGTATATATGAGTAAACTT
GGTCTGACAGTTACCAATGCTTAATCAGTGAGGCACCTATCTCAGCGATCTGTCTATTTCGTTCATCCAT
AGTTGCCTGACTCCCCGTCGTGTAGATAACTACGATACGGGAGGGCTTACCATCTGGCCCCAGTGCTGCA
ATGATACCGCGAGACCCACGCTCACCGGCTCCAGATTTATCAGCAATAAACCAGCCAGCCGGAAGGGCCG
AGCGCAGAAGTGGTCCTGCAACTTTATCCGCCTCCATCCAGTCTATTAATTGTTGCCGGGAAGCTAGAGT
AAGTAGTTCGCCAGTTAATAGTTTGCGCAACGTTGTTGCCATTGCTACAGGCATCGTGGTGTCACGCTCG
TCGTTTGGTATGGCTTCATTCAGCTCCGGTTCCCAACGATCAAGGCGAGTTACATGATCCCCCATGTTGT
GCAAAAAAGCGGTTAGCTCCTTCGGTCCTCCGATCGTTGTCAGAAGTAAGTTGGCCGCAGTGTTATCACT
CATGGTTATGGCAGCACTGCATAATTCTCTTACTGTCATGCCATCCGTAAGATGCTTTTCTGTGACTGGT
GAGTACTCAACCAAGTCATTCTGAGAATAGTGTATGCGGCGACCGAGTTGCTCTTGCCCGGCGTCAATAC
GGGATAATACCGCGCCACATAGCAGAACTTTAAAAGTGCTCATCATTGGAAAACGTTCTTCGGGGCGAAA
ACTCTCAAGGATCTTACCGCTGTTGAGATCCAGTTCGATGTAACCCACTCGTGCACCCAACTGATCTTCA
GCATCTTTTACTTTCACCAGCGTTTCTGGGTGAGCAAAAACAGGAAGGCAAAATGCCGCAAAAAAGGGAA
TAAGGGCGACACGGAAATGTTGAATACTCATACTCTTCCTTTTTCAATATTATTGAAGCATTTATCAGGG
TTATTGTCTCATGAGCGGATACATATTTGAATGTATTTAGAAAAATAAACAAATAGGGGTTCCGCGCACA
TTTCCCCGAAAAGTGCCACCTGACGTCGACGGATCGGGAGATCTCCCGATCCCCTATGGTGCACTCTCAG
TACAATCTGCTCTGATGCCGCATAGTTAAGCCAGTATCTGCTCCCTGCTTGTGTGTTGGAGGTCGCTGAG
TAGTGCGCGAGCAAAATTTAAGCTACAACAAGGCAAGGCTTGACCGACAATTGCATGAAGAATCTGCTTA
GGGTTAGGCGTTTTGCGCTGCTTCGCGATGTACGGGCCAGATATACGCGTTGACATTGATTATTGACTAG
TTATTAATAGTAATCAATTACGGGGTCATTAGTTCATAGCCCATATATGGAGTTCCGCGTTACATAACTT
ACGGTAAATGGCCCGCCTGGCTGACCGCCCAACGACCCCCGCCCATTGACGTCAATAATGACGTATGTTC
CCATAGTAACGCCAATAGGGACTTTCCATTGACGTCAATGGGTGGAGTATTTACGGTAAACTGCCCACTT
GGCAGTACATCAAGTGTATCATATGCCAAGTACGCCCCCTATTGACGTCAATGACGGTAAATGGCCCGCC
TGGCATTATGCCCAGTACATGACCTTATGGGACTTTCCTACTTGGCAGTACATCTACGTATTAGTCATCG
CTATTACCATGGTGATGCGGTTTTGGCAGTACATCAATGGGCGTGGATAGCGGTTTGACTCACGGGGATT
TCCAAGTCTCCACCCCATTGACGTCAATGGGAGTTTGTTTTGGCACCAAAATCAACGGGACTTTCCAAAA
TGTCGTAACAACTCCGCCCCATTGACGCAAATGGGCGGTAGGCGTGTACGGTGGGAGGTCTATATAAGCA
GCGCGTTTTGCCTGTACTGGGTCTCTCTGGTTAGACCAGATCTGAGCCTGGGAGCTCTCTGGCTAACTAG
GGAACCCACTGCTTAAGCCTCAATAAAGCTTGCCTTGAGTGCTTCAAGTAGTGTGTGCCCGTCTGTTGTG
TGACTCTGGTAACTAGAGATCCCTCAGACCCTTTTAGTCAGTGTGGAAAATCTCTAGCAGTGGCGCCCGA
ACAGGGACTTGAAAGCGAAAGGGAAACCAGAGGAGCTCTCTCGACGCAGGACTCGGCTTGCTGAAGCGCG
CACGGCAAGAGGCGAGGGGCGGCGACTGGTGAGTACGCCAAAAATTTTGACTAGCGGAGGCTAGAAGGAG
AGAGATGGGTGCGAGAGCGTCAGTATTAAGCGGGGGAGAATTAGATCGCGATGGGAAAAAATTCGGTTAA
GGCCAGGGGGAAAGAAAAAATATAAATTAAAACATATAGTATGGGCAAGCAGGGAGCTAGAACGATTCGC
AGTTAATCCTGGCCTGTTAGAAACATCAGAAGGCTGTAGACAAATACTGGGACAGCTACAACCATCCCTT
CAGACAGGATCAGAAGAACTTAGATCATTATATAATACAGTAGCAACCCTCTATTGTGTGCATCAAAGGA
TAGAGATAAAAGACACCAAGGAAGCTTTAGACAAGATAGAGGAAGAGCAAAACAAAAGTAAGACCACCGC
ACAGCAAGCGGCCGCTGATCTTCAGACCTGGAGGAGGAGATATGAGGGACAATTGGAGAAGTGAATTATA
TAAATATAAAGTAGTAAAAATTGAACCATTAGGAGTAGCACCCACCAAGGCAAAGAGAAGAGTGGTGCAG
AGAGAAAAAAGAGCAGTGGGAATAGGAGCTTTGTTCCTTGGGTTCTTGGGAGCAGCAGGAAGCACTATGG
GCGCAGCGTCAATGACGCTGACGGTACAGGCCAGACAATTATTGTCTGGTATAGTGCAGCAGCAGAACAA
TTTGCTGAGGGCTATTGAGGCGCAACAGCATCTGTTGCAACTCACAGTCTGGGGCATCAAGCAGCTCCAG
GCAAGAATCCTGGCTGTGGAAAGATACCTAAAGGATCAACAGCTCCTGGGGATTTGGGGTTGCTCTGGAA
AACTCATTTGCACCACTGCTGTGCCTTGGAATGCTAGTTGGAGTAATAAATCTCTGGAACAGATTTGGAA
TCACACGACCTGGATGGAGTGGGACAGAGAAATTAACAATTACACAAGCTTAATACACTCCTTAATTGAA
GAATCGCAAAACCAGCAAGAAAAGAATGAACAAGAATTATTGGAATTAGATAAATGGGCAAGTTTGTGGA
ATTGGTTTAACATAACAAATTGGCTGTGGTATATAAAATTATTCATAATGATAGTAGGAGGCTTGGTAGG
TTTAAGAATAGTTTTTGCTGTACTTTCTATAGTGAATAGAGTTAGGCAGGGATATTCACCATTATCGTTT
CAGACCCACCTCCCAACCCCGAGGGGACCCGACAGGCCCGAAGGAATAGAAGAAGAAGGTGGAGAGAGAG
ACAGAGACAGATCCATTCGATTAGTGAACGGATCGGCACTGCGTGCGCCAATTCTGCAGACAAATGGCAG
TATTCATCCACAATTTTAAAAGAAAAGGGGGGATTGGGGGGTACAGTGCAGGGGAAAGAATAGTAGACAT
AATAGCAACAGACATACAAACTAAAGAATTACAAAAACAAATTACAAAAATTCAAAATTTTCGGGTTTAT
TACAGGGACAGCAGAGATCCAGTTTGGTTAATTAAGGTACCGAGGGCCTATTTCCCATGATTCCTTCATA
TTTGCATATACGATACAAGGCTGTTAGAGAGATAATTAGAATTAATTTGACTGTAAACACAAAGATATTA
GTACAAAATACGTGACGTAGAAAGTAATAATTTCTTGGGTAGTTTGCAGTTTTAAAATTATGTTTTAAAA
TGGACTATCATATGCTTACCGTAACTTGAAAGTATTTCGATTTCTTGGCTTTATATATCTTGTGGAAAGG
ACGAAACACCGCAACAAGATGAAGAGCACCAAGTTTTAGAGCTAGAAATAGCAAGTTAAAATAAGGCTAG
TCCGTTATCAACTTGAAAAAGTGGCACCGAGTCGGTGCTTTTTTGAATTCGCTAGCTAGGTCTTGAAAGG
AGTGGGAATTGGCTCCGGTGCCCGTCAGTGGGCAGAGCGCACATCGCCCACAGTCCCCGAGAAGTTGGGG
GGAGGGGTCGGCAATTGATCCGGTGCCTAGAGAAGGTGGCGCGGGGTAAACTGGGAAAGTGATGTCGTGT
ACTGGCTCCGCCTTTTTCCCGAGGGTGGGGGAGAACCGTATATAAGTGCAGTAGTCGCCGTGAACGTTCT
TTTTCGCAACGGGTTTGCCGCCAGAACACAGGACCGGTTCTAGAGCGCTGCCACCATGGACAAGAAGTAC
AGCATCGGCCTGGACATCGGCACCAACTCTGTGGGCTGGGCCGTGATCACCGACGAGTACAAGGTGCCCA
GCAAGAAATTCAAGGTGCTGGGCAACACCGACCGGCACAGCATCAAGAAGAACCTGATCGGAGCCCTGCT
GTTCGACAGCGGCGAAACAGCCGAGGCCACCCGGCTGAAGAGAACCGCCAGAAGAAGATACACCAGACGG
AAGAACCGGATCTGCTATCTGCAAGAGATCTTCAGCAACGAGATGGCCAAGGTGGACGACAGCTTCTTCC
ACAGACTGGAAGAGTCCTTCCTGGTGGAAGAGGATAAGAAGCACGAGCGGCACCCCATCTTCGGCAACAT
CGTGGACGAGGTGGCCTACCACGAGAAGTACCCCACCATCTACCACCTGAGAAAGAAACTGGTGGACAGC
ACCGACAAGGCCGACCTGCGGCTGATCTATCTGGCCCTGGCCCACATGATCAAGTTCCGGGGCCACTTCC
TGATCGAGGGCGACCTGAACCCCGACAACAGCGACGTGGACAAGCTGTTCATCCAGCTGGTGCAGACCTA
CAACCAGCTGTTCGAGGAAAACCCCATCAACGCCAGCGGCGTGGACGCCAAGGCCATCCTGTCTGCCAGA
CTGAGCAAGAGCAGACGGCTGGAAAATCTGATCGCCCAGCTGCCCGGCGAGAAGAAGAATGGCCTGTTCG
GAAACCTGATTGCCCTGAGCCTGGGCCTGACCCCCAACTTCAAGAGCAACTTCGACCTGGCCGAGGATGC
CAAACTGCAGCTGAGCAAGGACACCTACGACGACGACCTGGACAACCTGCTGGCCCAGATCGGCGACCAG
TACGCCGACCTGTTTCTGGCCGCCAAGAACCTGTCCGACGCCATCCTGCTGAGCGACATCCTGAGAGTGA
ACACCGAGATCACCAAGGCCCCCCTGAGCGCCTCTATGATCAAGAGATACGACGAGCACCACCAGGACCT
GACCCTGCTGAAAGCTCTCGTGCGGCAGCAGCTGCCTGAGAAGTACAAAGAGATTTTCTTCGACCAGAGC
AAGAACGGCTACGCCGGCTACATTGACGGCGGAGCCAGCCAGGAAGAGTTCTACAAGTTCATCAAGCCCA
TCCTGGAAAAGATGGACGGCACCGAGGAACTGCTCGTGAAGCTGAACAGAGAGGACCTGCTGCGGAAGCA
GCGGACCTTCGACAACGGCAGCATCCCCCACCAGATCCACCTGGGAGAGCTGCACGCCATTCTGCGGCGG
CAGGAAGATTTTTACCCATTCCTGAAGGACAACCGGGAAAAGATCGAGAAGATCCTGACCTTCCGCATCC
CCTACTACGTGGGCCCTCTGGCCAGGGGAAACAGCAGATTCGCCTGGATGACCAGAAAGAGCGAGGAAAC
CATCACCCCCTGGAACTTCGAGGAAGTGGTGGACAAGGGCGCTTCCGCCCAGAGCTTCATCGAGCGGATG
ACCAACTTCGATAAGAACCTGCCCAACGAGAAGGTGCTGCCCAAGCACAGCCTGCTGTACGAGTACTTCA
CCGTGTATAACGAGCTGACCAAAGTGAAATACGTGACCGAGGGAATGAGAAAGCCCGCCTTCCTGAGCGG
CGAGCAGAAAAAGGCCATCGTGGACCTGCTGTTCAAGACCAACCGGAAAGTGACCGTGAAGCAGCTGAAA
GAGGACTACTTCAAGAAAATCGAGTGCTTCGACTCCGTGGAAATCTCCGGCGTGGAAGATCGGTTCAACG
CCTCCCTGGGCACATACCACGATCTGCTGAAAATTATCAAGGACAAGGACTTCCTGGACAATGAGGAAAA
CGAGGACATTCTGGAAGATATCGTGCTGACCCTGACACTGTTTGAGGACAGAGAGATGATCGAGGAACGG
CTGAAAACCTATGCCCACCTGTTCGACGACAAAGTGATGAAGCAGCTGAAGCGGCGGAGATACACCGGCT
GGGGCAGGCTGAGCCGGAAGCTGATCAACGGCATCCGGGACAAGCAGTCCGGCAAGACAATCCTGGATTT
CCTGAAGTCCGACGGCTTCGCCAACAGAAACTTCATGCAGCTGATCCACGACGACAGCCTGACCTTTAAA
GAGGACATCCAGAAAGCCCAGGTGTCCGGCCAGGGCGATAGCCTGCACGAGCACATTGCCAATCTGGCCG
GCAGCCCCGCCATTAAGAAGGGCATCCTGCAGACAGTGAAGGTGGTGGACGAGCTCGTGAAAGTGATGGG
CCGGCACAAGCCCGAGAACATCGTGATCGAAATGGCCAGAGAGAACCAGACCACCCAGAAGGGACAGAAG
AACAGCCGCGAGAGAATGAAGCGGATCGAAGAGGGCATCAAAGAGCTGGGCAGCCAGATCCTGAAAGAAC
ACCCCGTGGAAAACACCCAGCTGCAGAACGAGAAGCTGTACCTGTACTACCTGCAGAATGGGCGGGATAT
GTACGTGGACCAGGAACTGGACATCAACCGGCTGTCCGACTACGATGTGGACCATATCGTGCCTCAGAGC
TTTCTGAAGGACGACTCCATCGACAACAAGGTGCTGACCAGAAGCGACAAGAACCGGGGCAAGAGCGACA
ACGTGCCCTCCGAAGAGGTCGTGAAGAAGATGAAGAACTACTGGCGGCAGCTGCTGAACGCCAAGCTGAT
TACCCAGAGAAAGTTCGACAATCTGACCAAGGCCGAGAGAGGCGGCCTGAGCGAACTGGATAAGGCCGGC
TTCATCAAGAGACAGCTGGTGGAAACCCGGCAGATCACAAAGCACGTGGCACAGATCCTGGACTCCCGGA
TGAACACTAAGTACGACGAGAATGACAAGCTGATCCGGGAAGTGAAAGTGATCACCCTGAAGTCCAAGCT
GGTGTCCGATTTCCGGAAGGATTTCCAGTTTTACAAAGTGCGCGAGATCAACAACTACCACCACGCCCAC
GACGCCTACCTGAACGCCGTCGTGGGAACCGCCCTGATCAAAAAGTACCCTAAGCTGGAAAGCGAGTTCG
TGTACGGCGACTACAAGGTGTACGACGTGCGGAAGATGATCGCCAAGAGCGAGCAGGAAATCGGCAAGGC
TACCGCCAAGTACTTCTTCTACAGCAACATCATGAACTTTTTCAAGACCGAGATTACCCTGGCCAACGGC
GAGATCCGGAAGCGGCCTCTGATCGAGACAAACGGCGAAACCGGGGAGATCGTGTGGGATAAGGGCCGGG
ATTTTGCCACCGTGCGGAAAGTGCTGAGCATGCCCCAAGTGAATATCGTGAAAAAGACCGAGGTGCAGAC
AGGCGGCTTCAGCAAAGAGTCTATCCTGCCCAAGAGGAACAGCGATAAGCTGATCGCCAGAAAGAAGGAC
TGGGACCCTAAGAAGTACGGCGGCTTCGACAGCCCCACCGTGGCCTATTCTGTGCTGGTGGTGGCCAAAG
TGGAAAAGGGCAAGTCCAAGAAACTGAAGAGTGTGAAAGAGCTGCTGGGGATCACCATCATGGAAAGAAG
CAGCTTCGAGAAGAATCCCATCGACTTTCTGGAAGCCAAGGGCTACAAAGAAGTGAAAAAGGACCTGATC
ATCAAGCTGCCTAAGTACTCCCTGTTCGAGCTGGAAAACGGCCGGAAGAGAATGCTGGCCTCTGCCGGCG
AACTGCAGAAGGGAAACGAACTGGCCCTGCCCTCCAAATATGTGAACTTCCTGTACCTGGCCAGCCACTA
TGAGAAGCTGAAGGGCTCCCCCGAGGATAATGAGCAGAAACAGCTGTTTGTGGAACAGCACAAGCACTAC
CTGGACGAGATCATCGAGCAGATCAGCGAGTTCTCCAAGAGAGTGATCCTGGCCGACGCTAATCTGGACA
AAGTGCTGTCCGCCTACAACAAGCACCGGGATAAGCCCATCAGAGAGCAGGCCGAGAATATCATCCACCT
GTTTACCCTGACCAATCTGGGAGCCCCTGCCGCCTTCAAGTACTTTGACACCACCATCGACCGGAAGAGG
TACACCAGCACCAAAGAGGTGCTGGACGCCACCCTGATCCACCAGAGCATCACCGGCCTGTACGAGACAC
GGATCGACCTGTCTCAGCTGGGAGGCGACAAGCGACCTGCCGCCACAAAGAAGGCTGGACAGGCTAAGAA
GAAGAAAGATTACAAAGACGATGACGATAAGGGATCCGGCGCAACAAACTTCTCTCTGCTGAAACAAGCC
GGAGATGTCGAAGAGAATCCTGGACCGACCGAGTACAAGCCCACGGTGCGCCTCGCC
Features (pLannotate 1.2.2; 34 found; start..end, strand, type, name):
    583..1171    +  misc_feature   WPRE: woodchuck hepatitis virus posttranscriptional regulatory element
   1222..1241    +  misc_feature   cPPT/CTS (fragment): central polypurine tract and central termination sequence of HIV-1
   1243..1476    +  LTR            3' LTR (ΔU3): self-inactivating 3' long terminal repeat (LTR) from HIV-1
   1508..1732    +  polyA_signal   bGH poly(A) signal: bovine growth hormone polyadenylation signal
   1736..1757    +  promoter       SV40 promoter (fragment): SV40 enhancer and early promoter
   1778..2206    +  rep_origin     f1 ori (sequence partly withheld): f1 bacteriophage origin of replication; arrow indicates direction of (+) strand synthesis
   2220..2549    +  promoter       SV40 promoter: SV40 enhancer and early promoter
   2597..2644    +  promoter       EM7 promoter: synthetic bacterial promoter&nbsp
   2663..3037    +  CDS            BleoR: antibiotic-binding protein; Sh ble from Streptoalloteichus hindustanus; confers resistance to bleomycin, phleomycin, and Zeocin™
   3047..3172    +  CDS            ble (fragment): BLE_KLEPN - Experimental evidence at protein level: Swiss-Prot protein existence level 1. Binding protein with a strong affinity to the bleomycin family of antibiotics. Binds to CL990; an antimitotic-antibiotic compound. From Klebsiella pneumoniae.
   3167..3288    +  polyA_signal   SV40 poly(A) signal: SV40 polyadenylation signal
   3359..3381    -  protein_bind   lac operator (fragment): The lac repressor binds to the lac operator to inhibit transcription in E. coli. This inhibition can be relieved by adding lactose or isopropyl-β-D-thiogalactopyranoside (IPTG). lac repressor encoded by lacI
   3385..3415    -  promoter       lac promoter: promoter for the E. coli lac operon
   3430..3451    -  protein_bind   CAP binding site: CAP binding activates transcription in the presence of cAMP. E. coli catabolite activator protein
   3464..3556    -  CDS            lacI (fragment): lac repressor; lacI; The lac repressor binds to the lac operator to inhibit transcription in E. coli. This inhibition can be relieved by adding lactose or isopropyl-β-D-thiogalactopyranoside (IPTG).
   3739..4327    -  rep_origin     ori: high-copy-number ColE1/pMB1/pBR322/pUC origin of replication
   4498..5358    -  CDS            AmpR: β-lactamase; bla; confers resistance to ampicillin, carbenicillin, and related antibiotics
   5359..5463    -  promoter       AmpR promoter: bla
   5522..5574    -  misc_feature   bom (fragment): basis of mobility region from pBR322
   5729..6108    +  enhancer       CMV enhancer: human cytomegalovirus immediate early enhancer
   6109..6308    +  promoter       CMV promoter: human cytomegalovirus (CMV) immediate early promoter
   6326..6506    +  LTR            5' LTR (truncated): truncated 5' long terminal repeat (LTR) from HIV-1
   6553..6678    +  misc_feature   HIV-1 Ψ: packaging signal of human immunodeficiency virus type 1
   6662..7025    +  CDS            HIV-1 gag (fragment): gag protein from human immunodeficiency virus 1; gag
   7171..7404    +  misc_feature   RRE: The Rev response element (RRE) of HIV-1 allows for Rev-dependent mRNA export from the nucleus to the cytoplasm.
   7781..7881    +  CDS            Rev (fragment): human immunodeficiency virus 1 (HIV-1) Rev protein; rev; enhances nuclear export of unspliced and incompletely spliced viral mRNAs
   7931..8048    +  misc_feature   cPPT/CTS: central polypurine tract and central termination sequence of HIV-1
   8099..8339    +  promoter       U6 promoter: RNA polymerase III promoter for human U6 snRNA
   8349..8369    +  CDS            CopGFP (fragment): green fluorescent protein 2 from Pontellina plumata, also known as ppluGFP2 (Shagin et al., 2004)
   8370..8445    +  misc_RNA       gRNA scaffold: guide RNA scaffold for the Streptococcus pyogenes CRISPR/Cas9 system
   8463..8481    +  CDS            small t antigen (fragment): SV40 (simian virus 40) small t antigen
   8507..8718    +  promoter       EF-1α core promoter: core promoter for human elongation factor EF-1α
   8743..12846   +  CDS            Cas9: Cas9 (Csn1) endonuclease from the Streptococcus pyogenes Type II CRISPR/Cas system generates RNA-guided double strand breaks in DNA
  12984..567     +  CDS            PuroR (fragment) (across the origin): puromycin N-acetyltransferase; pac from Streptomyces; confers resistance to puromycin
