[The description below was written by a language model from this plasmid's Addgene catalogue record and pLannotate feature annotations shown in this document.]
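Description:
lentiCRISPRv2-sgCTL is a third-generation-style, self-inactivating lentiviral transfer plasmid built on the lentiCRISPRv2 backbone, an all-in-one design that delivers both a guide RNA and Cas9 from a single vector. It is propagated in E. coli through a high-copy ColE1/pUC-type origin with ampicillin resistance (AmpR); an f1 origin is also present. Outside the viral region, the backbone carries an SV40/EM7-driven BleoR cassette. The viral genome is transcribed from a CMV enhancer/promoter fused to a truncated HIV-1 5' LTR and includes the Ψ packaging signal, RRE for Rev-dependent export, the cPPT/CTS, a WPRE to enhance transcript expression, and a ΔU3 3' LTR that inactivates the LTR promoter after integration.

The payload has two expression units. A human U6 RNA polymerase III promoter drives a 21-nucleotide spacer followed by the Streptococcus pyogenes gRNA scaffold. The automated annotation labels this spacer position as a CopGFP fragment, which suggests the guide matches a copepod GFP sequence rather than an endogenous gene, consistent with its recorded role as a non-targeting control for human and mouse cells. Downstream, an EF-1α core promoter drives S. pyogenes Cas9, followed by a puromycin N-acetyltransferase coding sequence that allows selection of transduced mammalian cells; the element linking Cas9 to PuroR is not annotated in the feature table.

The construct serves as the negative control alongside gene-targeting lentiCRISPRv2 guides, so that the effects of transduction, Cas9 expression and puromycin selection can be separated from those of a specific knockout. It was deposited with a study of gasdermin D and mitochondrial membrane permeabilization during pyroptosis.
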