Addgene plasmid #234771: lentiCRISPRv2-sgCTL
Purpose: Non Targeting Control
Depositing lab: Judy Lieberman. Depositing organization: Boston Children's Hospital. Publication: Gasdermin D permeabilization of mitochondrial inner and outer membranes accelerates and enhances pyroptosis. Miao R, Jiang C, Chang WY, Zhang H, An J, Ho F, Chen P, Zhang H, Junqueira C, Amgalan D, Liang FG, Zhang J, Evavold CL, Hafner-Bratkovic I, Zhang Z, Fontana P, Xia S, Waldeck-Weiermair M, Pan Y, Michel T, Bar-Peled L, Wu H, Kagan JC, Kitsis RN, Zhang P, Liu X, Lieberman J. Immunity. 2023 Nov 14;56(11):2523-2541.e8. doi: 10.1016/j.immuni.2023.10.004. Epub 2023 Nov 3. PubMed 37924812.
Backbone
  Vector backbone: lentiCRISPRv2
  Backbone manufacturer: Feng Zhang, Addgene plasmid #52961
  Vector type: Lentiviral
  Selectable markers: Puromycin
Growth in bacteria
  Bacterial resistance: Ampicillin, 100 μg/mL
  Growth temperature: 37°C
  Growth strain: NEB Stable
  Copy number: Unknown
Gene/Insert
  Gene/Insert name: Non Targeting Control sgRNA
  gRNA/shRNA sequence: CAACAAGATGAAGAGCACCAA
  Species: H. sapiens (human), M. musculus (mouse)
Terms and licenses: Academic/Nonprofit Terms; Industry Terms: Not Available to Industry
How to cite: lentiCRISPRv2-sgCTL was a gift from Judy Lieberman (Addgene plasmid # 234771 ; http://n2t.net/addgene:234771 ; RRID:Addgene_234771)
